>Addgene plasmid #215965 | AA065 | addgene full sequence | sequence record 431452 | Addgene NGS Result
TCGCGCGTTTCGGTGATGACGGTGAAAACCTCTGACACATGCAGCTCCCGGAGACGGTCACAGCTTGTCT
GTAAGCGGATGCCGGGAGCAGACAAGCCCGTCAGGGCGCGTCAGCGGGTGTTGGCGGGTGTCGGGGCTGG
CTTAACTATGCGGCATCAGAGCAGATTGTACTGAGAGTGCACCATATGCGGTGTGAAATACCGCACAGAT
GCGTAAGGAGAAAATACCGCATCAGGCGCCATTCGCCATTCAGGCTGCGCAACTGTTGGGAAGGGCGATC
GGTGCGGGCCTCTTCGCTATTACGCCAGCTGGCGAAAGGGGGATGTGCTGCAAGGCGATTAAGTTGGGTA
ACGCCAGGGTTTTCCCAGTCACGACGTTGTAAAACGACGGCCAGAGAATTCGAGCTCGGTACCTCGCGAA
TACATCTAGATGAAGACGTACACGGCTCCGGTGCCCGTCAGTGGGCAGAGCGCACATCGCCCACAGTCCC
CGAGAAGTTGGGGGGAGGGGTCGGCAATTGATCCGGTGCCTAGAGAAGGTGGCGCGGGGTAAACTGGGAA
AGTGATGTCGTGTACTGGCTCCGCCTTTTTCCCGAGGGTGGGGGAGAACCGTATATAAGTGCAGTAGTCG
CCGTGAACGTTCTTTTTCGCAACGGGTTTGCCGCCAGAACACAGGTAAGTGCCGTGTGTGGTTCCCGCGG
GCCTGGCCTCTTTACGGGTTATGGCCCTTGCGTGCCTTGAATTACTTCCACCTGGCTGCAGTACGTGATT
CTTGATCCCGAGCTTCGGGTTGGAAGTGGGTGGGAGAGTTCGAGGCCTTGCGCTTAAGGAGCCCCTTCGC
CTCGTGCTTGAGTTGAGGCCTGGCCTGGGCGCTGGGGCCGCCGCGTGCGAATCTGGTGGCACCTTCGCGC
CTGTCTCGCTGCTTTCGATAAGTCTCTAGCCATTTAAAATTTTTGATGACCTGCTGCGACGCTTTTTTTC
TGGCAAGATAGTCTTGTAAATGCGGGCCAAGATCTGCACACTGGTATTTCGGTTTTTGGGGCCGCGGGCG
GCGACGGGGCCCGTGCGTCCCAGCGCACATGTTCGGCGAGGCGGGGCCTGCGAGCGCGGCCACCGAGAAT
CGGACGGGGGTAGTCTCAAGCTGGCCGGCCTGCTCTGGTGCCTGGCCTCGCGCCGCCGTGTATCGCCCCG
CCCTGGGCGGCAAGGCTGGCCCGGTCGGCACCAGTTGCGTGAGCGGAAAGATGGCCGCTTCCCGGCCCTG
CTGCAGGGAGCTCAAAATGGAGGACGCGGCGCTCGGGAGAGCGGGCGGGTGAGTCACCCACACAAAGGAA
AAGGGCCTTTCCGTCCTCAGCCGTCGCTTCATGTGACTCCACGGAGTACCGGGCGCCGTCCAGGCACCTC
GATTAGTTCTCGAGCTTTTGGAGTACGTCGTCTTTAGGTTGGGGGGAGGGGTTTTATGCGATGGAGTTTC
CCCACACTGAGTGGGTGGAGACTGAAGTTAGGCCAGCTTGGCACTTGATGTAATTCTCCTTGGAATTTGC
CCTTTTTGAGTTTGGATCTTGGTTCATTCTCAAGCCTCAGACAGTGGTTCAAAGTTTTTTTCTTCCATTT
CAGGTGTCGTGAAGGAGCGTCTTCATCGGATCCCGGGCCCGTCGACTGCAGAGGCCTGCATGCAAGCTTG
GTGTAATCATGGTCATAGCTGTTTCCTGTGTGAAATTGTTATCCGCTCACAATTCCACACAACATACGAG
CCGGAAGCATAAAGTGTAAAGCCTGGGGTGCCTAATGAGTGAGCTAACTCACATTAATTGCGTTGCGCTC
ACTGCCCGCTTTCCAGTCGGGAAACCTGTCGTGCCAGCTGCATTAATGAATCGGCCAACGCGCGGGGAGA
GGCGGTTTGCGTATTGGGCGCTCTTCCGCTTCCTCGCTCACTGACTCGCTGCGCTCGGTCGTTCGGCTGC
GGCGAGCGGTATCAGCTCACTCAAAGGCGGTAATACGGTTATCCACAGAATCAGGGGATAACGCAGGAAA
GAACATGTGAGCAAAAGGCCAGCAAAAGGCCAGGAACCGTAAAAAGGCCGCGTTGCTGGCGTTTTTCCAT
AGGCTCCGCCCCCCTGACGAGCATCACAAAAATCGACGCTCAAGTCAGAGGTGGCGAAACCCGACAGGAC
TATAAAGATACCAGGCGTTTCCCCCTGGAAGCTCCCTCGTGCGCTCTCCTGTTCCGACCCTGCCGCTTAC
CGGATACCTGTCCGCCTTTCTCCCTTCGGGAAGCGTGGCGCTTTCTCATAGCTCACGCTGTAGGTATCTC
AGTTCGGTGTAGGTCGTTCGCTCCAAGCTGGGCTGTGTGCACGAACCCCCCGTTCAGCCCGACCGCTGCG
CCTTATCCGGTAACTATCGTCTTGAGTCCAACCCGGTAAGACACGACTTATCGCCACTGGCAGCAGCCAC
TGGTAACAGGATTAGCAGAGCGAGGTATGTAGGCGGTGCTACAGAGTTCTTGAAGTGGTGGCCTAACTAC
GGCTACACTAGAAGAACAGTATTTGGTATCTGCGCTCTGCTGAAGCCAGTTACCTTCGGAAAAAGAGTTG
GTAGCTCTTGATCCGGCAAACAAACCACCGCTGGTAGCGGTGGTTTTTTTGTTTGCAAGCAGCAGATTAC
GCGCAGAAAAAAAGGATCTCAAGAAGATCCTTTGATCTTTTCTACGGGGTCTGACGCTCAGTGGAACGAA
AACTCACGTTAAGGGATTTTGGTCATGAGATTATCAAAAAGGATCTTCACCTAGATCCTTTTAAATTAAA
AATGAAGTTTTAAATCAAGCCCAATCTGAATAATGTTACAACCAATTAACCAATTCTGATTAGAAAAACT
CATCGAGCATCAAATGAAACTGCAATTTATTCATATCAGGATTATCAATACCATATTTTTGAAAAAGCCG
TTTCTGTAATGAAGGAGAAAACTCACCGAGGCAGTTCCATAGGATGGCAAGATCCTGGTATCGGTCTGCG
ATTCCGACTCGTCCAACATCAATACAACCTATTAATTTCCCCTCGTCAAAAATAAGGTTATCAAGTGAGA
AATCACCATGAGTGACGACTGAATCCGGTGAGAATGGCAAAAGTTTATGCATTTCTTTCCAGACTTGTTC
AACAGGCCAGCCATTACGCTCGTCATCAAAATCACTCGCATCAACCAAACCGTTATTCATTCGTGATTGC
GCCTGAGCGAGACGAAATACGCGATCGCTGTTAAAAGGACAATTACAAACAGGAATCGAATGCAACCGGC
GCAGGAACACTGCCAGCGCATCAACAATATTTTCACCTGAATCAGGATATTCTTCTAATACCTGGAATGC
TGTTTTTCCGGGGATCGCAGTGGTGAGTAACCATGCATCATCAGGAGTACGGATAAAATGCTTGATGGTC
GGAAGAGGCATAAATTCCGTCAGCCAGTTTAGTCTGACCATCTCATCTGTAACATCATTGGCAACGCTAC
CTTTGCCATGTTTCAGAAACAACTCTGGCGCATCGGGCTTCCCATACAAGCGATAGATTGTCGCACCTGA
TTGCCCGACATTATCGCGAGCCCATTTATACCCATATAAATCAGCATCCATGTTGGAATTTAATCGCGGC
CTCGACGTTTCCCGTTGAATATGGCTCATAACACCCCTTGTATTACTGTTTATGTAAGCAGACAGTTTTA
TTGTTCATGATGATATATTTTTATCTTGTGCAATGTAACATCAGAGATTTTGAGACACGGGCCAGAGCTG
CA
Features (pLannotate 1.2.2; 11 found; start..end, strand, type, name):
    137..236     +  misc_feature   bom (fragment): basis of mobility region from pBR322
    242..399     -  CDS            lacZα (fragment): LacZα fragment of β-galactosidase; lacZ fragment
    463..674     +  promoter       EF-1α core promoter: core promoter for human elongation factor EF-1α
    675..1613    +  intron         EF-1α intron A: intron upstream of the start codon of human EF-1α
   1716..1732    -  protein_bind   lac operator: The lac repressor binds to the lac operator to inhibit transcription in E. coli. This inhibition can be relieved by adding lactose or isopropyl-β-D-thiogalactopyranoside (IPTG). lac repressor encoded by lacI
   1740..1770    -  promoter       lac promoter: promoter for the E. coli lac operon
   1785..1806    -  protein_bind   CAP binding site: CAP binding activates transcription in the presence of cAMP. E. coli catabolite activator protein
   1819..1911    -  CDS            lacI (fragment): lac repressor; lacI; The lac repressor binds to the lac operator to inhibit transcription in E. coli. This inhibition can be relieved by adding lactose or isopropyl-β-D-thiogalactopyranoside (IPTG).
   2094..2682    -  rep_origin     ori: high-copy-number ColE1/pMB1/pBR322/pUC origin of replication
   2860..3669    -  CDS            KanR: aminoglycoside phosphotransferase; aph(3')-Ia; confers resistance to kanamycin in bacteria or G418 (Geneticin®) in eukaryotes
   3776..35      +  CDS            rop (fragment) (across the origin): Rop protein, which maintains plasmids at low copy number; rop
