[The description below was written by a language model from this plasmid's Addgene catalogue record and pLannotate feature annotations shown in this document.]
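Description:
AA065 is a "Fragmid" fragment plasmid, one part in a modular vector-assembly toolkit built for rapid construction and testing of CRISPR vectors. It is not an expression vector in its own right. It is a storage and donor plasmid that holds a single reusable module, in this case a Pol II promoter module designated EF1a_v1. The backbone is pUC57-Kan, a small bacterial cloning vector of about 3.8 kb in the sequenced record. It replicates in E. coli through a high-copy ColE1/pUC-type origin and is selected with kanamycin via the aph(3')-Ia aminoglycoside phosphotransferase gene. The feature table also shows backbone remnants typical of pUC-derived vectors: a lacZα fragment, the lac promoter, lac operator and CAP binding site, and short fragments of lacI, rop and the pBR322 bom region. The insert lies between the lacZα fragment and the lac promoter, so it appears to occupy the former cloning site. These leftovers play no role in the module's function.

The payload is the human elongation factor 1α promoter, annotated as the EF-1α core promoter followed directly by EF-1α intron A, the first intron that lies upstream of the native start codon. Together these make up the full-length, intron-containing form of the EF1a promoter, which is widely used for strong constitutive Pol II transcription in mammalian cells. No coding sequence, tag, reporter or polyadenylation signal is annotated downstream, which fits its role as a promoter-only part. The record gives the cloning method as unknown, and the table annotates no flanking assembly sites. The intended use is to combine this promoter with other Fragmid modules and a destination vector to drive expression of a chosen Pol II-transcribed component.
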