Addgene plasmid #215965: AA065
Purpose: Fragmid fragment: (Pol 2 promoter) human EF1a promoter
Depositing lab: John Doench. Depositing organization: Broad Institute. Publication: Modular vector assembly enables rapid assessment of emerging CRISPR technologies. McGee AV, Liu YV, Griffith AL, Szegletes ZM, Wen B, Kraus C, Miller NW, Steger RJ, Escude Velasco B, Bosch JA, Zirin JD, Viswanatha R, Sontheimer EJ, Goodale A, Greene MA, Green TM, Doench JG. Cell Genom. 2024 Mar 13;4(3):100519. doi: 10.1016/j.xgen.2024.100519. PubMed 38484704.
Backbone
  Vector backbone: pUC57-Kan
  Vector type: Fragment
Growth in bacteria
  Bacterial resistance: Kanamycin, 50 μg/mL
  Growth temperature: 37°C
  Growth strain: DH5alpha
  Copy number: Unknown
Gene/Insert
  Gene/Insert name: EF1a_v1
  Species: Other
  Cloning method: Unknown
Resource information
  A portion of this plasmid was derived from a plasmid made by: Genscript ID: U523QGD140-1
Terms and licenses: Academic/Nonprofit Terms; Industry Terms: Not Available to Industry
Depositor comments: Please visit https://www.biorxiv.org/content/10.1101/2023.10.25.564061v1 for bioRxiv preprint.
How to cite: AA065 was a gift from John Doench (Addgene plasmid # 215965 ; http://n2t.net/addgene:215965 ; RRID:Addgene_215965)
